>Addgene plasmid #233962 | makeTCR_Hs.TRAV21 | addgene full sequence | sequence record 470002 | Addgene NGS Result
CGTCTCAGATGGAAACCCTCTTGGGCCTGCTTATCCTTTGGCTGCAGCTGCAATGGGTGAGCAGCAAACA
GGAGGTGACACAGATTCCTGCAGCTCTGAGTGTCCCAGAAGGAGAAAACTTGGTTCTCAACTGCAGTTTC
ACTGATAGCGCTATTTACAACCTCCAGTGGTTTAGGCAGGACCCTGGGAAAGGTTTGACATCTCTGTTGC
TTATTCAGTCAAGTCAGAGAGAGCAAACAAGTGGAAGACTTAATGCCTCGCTGGATAAATCATCAGGACG
TAGTACTTTATACATTGCAGCTTCTCAGCCTGGTGACTCAGCCACCTACCTCTGTTGAGACGCAGGGAAG
ATGGCCGCGAAGAAAACGTCATAGCTGTTTCCTGACTGACCATTTAAATCATACCTGACCTCCATAGCAG
AAAGTCAAAAGCCTCCGACCGGAGGCTTTTGACTTGATCGGCACGTAAGAGGTTCCAACTTTCACCATAA
TGAAATAAGATCACTACCGGGCGTATTTTTTGAGTTATCGAGATTTTCAGGAGCTAAGGAAGCTAAAATG
GAGAAAAAAATCACTGGATATACCACCGTTGATATATCCCAATGGCATCGTAAAGAACATTTTGAGGCAT
TTCAGTCAGTTGCTCAATGTACCTATAACCAGACCGTTCAGCTGGATATTACGGCCTTTTTAAAGACCGT
AAAGAAAAATAAGCACAAGTTTTATCCGGCCTTTATTCACATTCTTGCCCGCCTGATGAATGCTCATCCG
GAATTTCGTATGGCAATGAAAGACGGTGAGCTGGTGATATGGGATAGTGTTCACCCTTGTTACACCGTTT
TCCATGAGCAAACTGAAACGTTTTCATCGCTCTGGAGTGAATACCACGACGATTTCCGGCAGTTTCTACA
CATATATTCGCAAGATGTGGCGTGTTACGGTGAAAACCTGGCCTATTTCCCTAAAGGGTTTATTGAGAAT
ATGTTTTTTGTCTCAGCCAATCCCTGGGTGAGTTTCACCAGTTTTGATTTAAACGTGGCCAATATGGACA
ACTTCTTCGCCCCCGTTTTCACCATGGGCAAATATTATACGCAAGGCGACAAGGTGCTGATGCCGCTGGC
GATTCAGGTTCATCATGCCGTTTGTGATGGCTTCCATGTCGGCAGAATGCTTAATGAATTACAACAGTAC
TGCGATGAGTGGCAGGGCGGGGCGTAATGAGGGCCCAAATGTAATCACCTGGCTCACCTTCGGGTGGGCC
TTTCTGCGTTGCTGGCGTTTTTCCATAGGCTCCGCCCCCCTGACGAGCATCACAAAAATCGATGCTCAAG
TCAGAGGTGGCGAAACCCGACAGGACTATAAAGATACCAGGCGTTTCCCCCTGGAAGCTCCCTCGTGCGC
TCTCCTGTTCCGACCCTGCCGCTTACCGGATACCTGTCCGCCTTTCTCCCTTCGGGAAGCGTGGCGCTTT
CTCATAGCTCACGCTGTAGGTATCTCAGTTCGGTGTAGGTCGTTCGCTCCAAGCTGGGCTGTGTGCACGA
ACCCCCCGTTCAGCCCGACCGCTGCGCCTTATCCGGTAACTATCGTCTTGAGTCCAACCCGGTAAGACAC
GACTTATCGCCACTGGCAGCAGCCACTGGTAACAGGATTAGCAGAGCGAGGTATGTAGGCGGTGCTACAG
AGTTCTTGAAGTGGTGGCCTAACTACGGCTACACTAGAAGAACAGTATTTGGTATCTGCGCTCTGCTGAA
GCCAGTTACCTCGGAAAAAGAGTTGGTAGCTCTTGATCCGGCAAACAAACCACCGCTGGTAGCGGTGGTT
TTTTTGTTTGCAAGCAGCAGATTACGCGCAGAAAAAAAGGATCTCAAGAAGATCCTTTGATTTTCTACCG
AAGAAAGGGCCCACCCGTGAAGGTGAGCCAGTGAGTTGATTGCAGTCCAGTTACGCTGGAGTCTGAGGCT
CGTCCTGAATGATATCAAGCTTGAATTCGTTTGTAAAACGACGGCCAGTGCTAACCGTATCGCATTGGCC
ATACCTACA
Features (pLannotate 1.2.2; 8 found; start..end, strand, type, name):
      9..335     +  CDS            TRAV21: TVA21_HUMAN - Experimental evidence at protein level: Swiss-Prot protein existence level 1. V region of the variable domain of T cell receptor (TR) alpha chain that participates in the antigen recognition (PubMed:24600447). Alpha-beta T cell receptors are antigen specific receptors which are essential to the immune response and are present on the cell surface of T lymphocytes. Recognize peptide-major histocompatibility (MH) (pMH) complexes that are displayed by antigen presenting cells (APC), a prerequisite for efficient T cell adaptive immunity against pathogens (PubMed:25493333). Binding of
    423..454     +  terminator     tonB terminator: bidirectional E. coli tonB-P14 transcription terminator
    455..557     +  promoter       cat promoter: promoter of the E. coli cat gene encoding chloramphenicol acetyltransferase
    558..1214    +  CDS            cat: CAT_ECOLX - Experimental evidence at protein level: Swiss-Prot protein existence level 1. This enzyme is an effector of chloramphenicol resistance in bacteria. From Escherichia coli. This protein is used as a marker in many commonly used cloning vectors, such as pACYC184.
   1241..1268    +  terminator     T7Te terminator: phage T7 early transcription terminator
   1280..1867    -  rep_origin     ori: high-copy-number ColE1/pMB1/pBR322/pUC origin of replication
   1889..1919    -  terminator     T3Te terminator: phage T3 early transcription terminator
   1991..2010    -  CDS            lacZα (fragment): LacZα fragment of β-galactosidase; lacZ fragment
