[The description below was written by a language model from this plasmid's Addgene catalogue record and pLannotate feature annotations shown in this document.]
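Description:
makeTCR_Hs.TRAV21 is a small (about 2 kb) synthetic-biology part plasmid that stores the human T cell receptor alpha variable gene segment TRAV21 as a module for the makeTCR assembly system, a modular platform for single-step synthesis of T cell receptor sequences. It is built on the custom pmakeTCR backbone, a minimal bacterial vector of roughly 1.7 kb. It replicates in E. coli from a high-copy ColE1/pUC-type origin and is selected with chloramphenicol through a cat gene driven by its own cat promoter. The resistance cassette and origin are bracketed by short transcription terminators (tonB, T7Te and T3Te), which insulate the stored part from read-through transcription. A short residual lacZα fragment is also annotated. M13 forward and reverse primer sites are listed for sequence verification of the insert.

The payload is a synthetic insert of about 330 bp encoding the TRAV21 V region, the portion of the alpha-chain variable domain that contributes to recognition of peptide–MHC complexes by alpha-beta T cell receptors. No promoter is associated with the insert, so the plasmid is not an expression construct. It is a donor of a defined coding segment. The insert is flanked by retained four-base junctions recorded as the 5′ and 3′ cloning sites, consistent with release of the segment with defined overhangs for ordered ligation to other TCR modules, although the record names neither the enzyme nor the destination vector. It is intended to be combined with other parts of the collection to assemble full-length human TCR chains of chosen V-gene usage.
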