Addgene plasmid #233962: makeTCR_Hs.TRAV21
Purpose: Hs TRAV gene for makeTCR assembly
Depositing lab: Michael Platten. Depositing organization: Deutsches Krebsforschungszentrum (DKFZ). Publication: makeTCR: A Modular Platform for Rapid, Flexible, Scalable, Single-Step T Cell Receptor Synthesis. Hamberger M, Neuhoff M-T, Pietrantonio SV, Boschert T, Maldonado Torres C, Errerd A, Tan CL, Lindner JM, Platten M, Green EW. bioRxiv 2025.04.27.647198 10.1101/2025.04.27.647198.
Backbone
  Vector backbone: pmakeTCR
  Backbone manufacturer: custom
  Backbone size w/o insert (bp): 1710
  Vector type: Synthetic Biology
Growth in bacteria
  Bacterial resistance: Chloramphenicol, 25 μg/mL
  Growth temperature: 37°C
  Growth strain: DH5alpha
  Copy number: High Copy
Gene/Insert
  Gene/Insert name: TRAV21 (alt name: ENSG00000211801)
  Species: H. sapiens (human)
  Insert size (bp): 328
  Entrez Gene: TRAV21 (a.k.a. TCRAV21S1, TCRAV23S1)
  Promoter: n/a
  Cloning method: Restriction Enzyme; 5′ cloning site GATG (not destroyed); 3′ cloning site CTGT (not destroyed)
  Sequencing primers: 5′ M13 (-21) Forward; 3′ M13 Reverse
Resource information
  A portion of this plasmid was derived from a plasmid made by: synthetic
Terms and licenses: Academic/Nonprofit Terms; Industry Terms: Not Available to Industry
Depositor comments: Please visit https://doi.org/10.1101/2025.04.27.647198 for bioRxiv preprint.
How to cite: makeTCR_Hs.TRAV21 was a gift from Michael Platten (Addgene plasmid # 233962 ; http://n2t.net/addgene:233962 ; RRID:Addgene_233962)
